Addgene plasmid #222315: gRNA giantin/GOLGB1
Purpose: CRISPR/Cas9 close to the ATG of giantin/GOLGB1 gene.
Depositing lab: Franck Perez. Depositing organization: Institut Curie. Publication: Microtubule-independent secretion requires functional maturation of Golgi elements. Fourriere L, Divoux S, Roceri M, Perez F, Boncompain G. J Cell Sci. 2016 Sep 1;129(17):3238-50. doi: 10.1242/jcs.188870. Epub 2016 Jul 13. PubMed 27411366.
Backbone
  Vector backbone: pCRII-TOPO
  Vector type: CRISPR
Growth in bacteria
  Bacterial resistance: Kanamycin, 50 μg/mL
  Growth temperature: 37°C
  Growth strain: DH5alpha
  Copy number: High Copy
Gene/Insert
  Gene/Insert name: gRNA targeting GOLB1 (alt names: GGLGB1; giantin)
  gRNA/shRNA sequence: 5_-GAAATGCTGAGCCGATTATC-3_
  Species: H. sapiens (human)
  Entrez Gene: GOLGB1 (a.k.a. GCP, GCP372, GOLIM1)
  Cloning method: Gene Synthesis
Terms and licenses: Academic/Nonprofit Terms; Industry Terms: Not Available to Industry
How to cite: gRNA giantin/GOLGB1 was a gift from Franck Perez (Addgene plasmid # 222315 ; http://n2t.net/addgene:222315 ; RRID:Addgene_222315)
