[The description below was written by a language model from this plasmid's Addgene catalogue record and pLannotate feature annotations shown in this document.]
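Description:
gRNA giantin/GOLGB1 is a small (about 4 kb) CRISPR guide RNA expression plasmid designed to direct Streptococcus pyogenes Cas9 to a site close to the start codon (ATG) of the human GOLGB1 gene, which encodes the Golgi protein giantin. The catalogue lists the backbone as pCRII-TOPO. The annotated sequence shows a TOPO-type cloning vector with a high-copy ColE1/pUC origin, a Tn5-derived NeoR/KanR gene that provides the kanamycin selection used for propagation in E. coli, and also a BleoR (Zeocin resistance) gene. A lacZα–ccdB fusion remnant sits downstream of the lac promoter, lac operator and CAP site. This combination is more typical of a Zero Blunt-style TOPO vector than of classic pCRII, so the exact backbone variant is uncertain. T7 and SP6 promoters flank the cloning site, where the insert interrupts the lacZα–ccdB reading frame.

The payload, made by gene synthesis, is a compact cassette in which the human U6 RNA polymerase III promoter drives a 20-nt GOLGB1-targeting spacer fused to the SpCas9 gRNA scaffold. Partial attB1 and attB2 Gateway sequences bracket the cassette and appear to be carried over from the synthetic gRNA fragment design. The plasmid encodes no Cas9 and has no annotated mammalian promoter for its resistance genes, so it would be co-transfected into human cells with a separate Cas9 expression construct. A cut near the initiation codon suits either gene disruption or, with a donor template, N-terminal knock-in tagging of endogenous giantin. The record does not say which application was intended beyond cutting near the ATG.
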