Features (pLannotate 1.2.2; 18 found; start..end, strand, type, name):
     34..126     -  CDS            lacI (fragment): lac repressor; lacI; The lac repressor binds to the lac operator to inhibit transcription in E. coli. This inhibition can be relieved by adding lactose or isopropyl-β-D-thiogalactopyranoside (IPTG).
    309..897     -  rep_origin     ori: high-copy-number ColE1/pMB1/pBR322/pUC origin of replication
   1035..1409    -  CDS            BleoR: antibiotic-binding protein; Sh ble from Streptoalloteichus hindustanus; confers resistance to bleomycin, phleomycin, and Zeocin™
   1429..1517    -  promoter       AmpR promoter (fragment): bla
   1544..1594    +  misc_feature   bom (fragment): basis of mobility region from pBR322
   1615..2409    -  CDS            NeoR/KanR: aminoglycoside phosphotransferase from Tn5; aph(3')-II (or nptII); confers resistance to neomycin, kanamycin, and G418 (Geneticin®)
   2441..2710    -  CDS            tnpA (fragment): TN5P_ECOLX - Also known as tnp. Experimental evidence at protein level: Swiss-Prot protein existence level 1. Mediates transposition of transposon Tn5 by a 'cut and paste' mechanism. First, the monomeric transposase binds the 19 bp inverted DNA repeats flanking the transposon. Then, dimerization of the DNA- bound transposase creates a synaptic DNA complex. After nicking of the first DNA strand, excision of the transposon proceeds through a series of intermediates. The transposase then mediates the insertion of the transposon at a new site by strand transfer. The activity of the wild- type tran
   2758..3061    -  CDS            ccdB (fragment): CcdB, a bacterial toxin that poisons DNA gyrase; ccdB; Plasmids containing the ccdB gene cannot be propagated in standard E. coli strains.
   3071..3218    -  CDS            lacZα (fragment): LacZα fragment of β-galactosidase; lacZ fragment
   3221..3239    +  promoter       T7 promoter: promoter for bacteriophage T7 RNA polymerase
   3308..3327    +  protein_bind   attB1 (fragment): mutant version of attB; recombination site for the Gateway® BP reaction BP Clonase™
   3379..3619    +  promoter       U6 promoter: RNA polymerase III promoter for human U6 snRNA
   3648..3723    +  misc_RNA       gRNA scaffold: guide RNA scaffold for the Streptococcus pyogenes CRISPR/Cas9 system
   3735..3756    -  protein_bind   attB2 (fragment): mutant version of attB; recombination site for the Gateway® BP reaction BP Clonase™
   3844..3862    -  promoter       SP6 promoter: promoter for bacteriophage SP6 RNA polymerase
   3904..3920    -  protein_bind   lac operator: The lac repressor binds to the lac operator to inhibit transcription in E. coli. This inhibition can be relieved by adding lactose or isopropyl-β-D-thiogalactopyranoside (IPTG). lac repressor encoded by lacI
   3928..3958    -  promoter       lac promoter: promoter for the E. coli lac operon
   3973..21      -  protein_bind   CAP binding site (across the origin): CAP binding activates transcription in the presence of cAMP. E. coli catabolite activator protein
>Addgene plasmid #222315 | gRNA giantin/GOLGB1 | addgene full sequence | sequence record 444969 | Addgene NGS Result
TGAGTGAGCTAACTCACATTAATTGCGTTGCGCTCACTGCCCGCTTTCCAGTCGGGAAACCTGTCGTGCC
AGCTGCATTAATGAATCGGCCAACGCGCGGGGAGAGGCGGTTTGCGTATTGGGCGCTCTTCCGCTTCCTC
GCTCACTGACTCGCTGCGCTCGGTCGTTCGGCTGCGGCGAGCGGTATCAGCTCACTCAAAGGCGGTAATA
CGGTTATCCACAGAATCAGGGGATAACGCAGGAAAGAACATGTGAGCAAAAGGCCAGCAAAAGGCCAGGA
ACCGTAAAAAGGCCGCGTTGCTGGCGTTTTTCCATAGGCTCCGCCCCCCTGACGAGCATCACAAAAATCG
ACGCTCAAGTCAGAGGTGGCGAAACCCGACAGGACTATAAAGATACCAGGCGTTTCCCCCTGGAAGCTCC
CTCGTGCGCTCTCCTGTTCCGACCCTGCCGCTTACCGGATACCTGTCCGCCTTTCTCCCTTCGGGAAGCG
TGGCGCTTTCTCATAGCTCACGCTGTAGGTATCTCAGTTCGGTGTAGGTCGTTCGCTCCAAGCTGGGCTG
TGTGCACGAACCCCCCGTTCAGCCCGACCGCTGCGCCTTATCCGGTAACTATCGTCTTGAGTCCAACCCG
GTAAGACACGACTTATCGCCACTGGCAGCAGCCACTGGTAACAGGATTAGCAGAGCGAGGTATGTAGGCG
GTGCTACAGAGTTCTTGAAGTGGTGGCCTAACTACGGCTACACTAGAAGAACAGTATTTGGTATCTGCGC
TCTGCTGAAGCCAGTTACCTTCGGAAAAAGAGTTGGTAGCTCTTGATCCGGCAAACAAACCACCGCTGGT
AGCGGTGGTTTTTTTGTTTGCAAGCAGCAGATTACGCGCAGAAAAAAAGGATCTCAAGAAGATCCTTTGA
TCTTTTCTACGGGGTCTGACGCTCAGTGGAACGAAAACTCACGTTAAGGGATTTTGGTCATGAGATTATC
AAAAAGGATCTTCACCTAGATCCTTTTAAATTAAAAATGAAGTTTTAGCACGTGTCAGTCCTGCTCCTCG
GCCACGAAGTGCACGCAGTTGCCGGCCGGGTCGCGCAGGGCGAACTCCCGCCCCCACGGCTGCTCGCCGA
TCTCGGTCATGGCCGGCCCGGAGGCGTCCCGGAAGTTCGTGGACACGACCTCCGACCACTCGGCGTACAG
CTCGTCCAGGCCGCGCACCCACACCCAGGCCAGGGTGTTGTCCGGCACCACCTGGTCCTGGACCGCGCTG
ATGAACAGGGTCACGTCGTCCCGGACCACACCGGCGAAGTCGTCCTCCACGAAGTCCCGGGAGAACCCGA
GCCGGTCGGTCCAGAACTCGACCGCTCCGGCGACGTCGCGCGCGGTGAGCACCGGAACGGCACTGGTCAA
CTTGGCCATGGTGGCCCTCCTCACGTGCTATTATTGAAGCATTTATCAGGGTTATTGTCTCATGAGCGGA
TACATATTTGAATGTATTTAGAAAAATAAACAAATAGGGGTTCCGCGCACATTTCCCCGAAAAGTGCCAC
CTGATGCGGTGTGAAATACCGCACAGATGCGTAAGGAGAAAATACCGCATCAGGAAATTGTAAGCGTTAA
TAATTCAGAAGAACTCGTCAAGAAGGCGATAGAAGGCGATGCGCTGCGAATCGGGAGCGGCGATACCGTA
AAGCACGAGGAAGCGGTCAGCCCATTCGCCGCCAAGCTCTTCAGCAATATCACGGGTAGCCAACGCTATG
TCCTGATAGCGGTCCGCCACACCCAGCCGGCCACAGTCGATGAATCCAGAAAAGCGGCCATTTTCCACCA
TGATATTCGGCAAGCAGGCATCGCCATGGGTCACGACGAGATCCTCGCCGTCGGGCATGCTCGCCTTGAG
CCTGGCGAACAGTTCGGCTGGCGCGAGCCCCTGATGCTCTTCGTCCAGATCATCCTGATCGACAAGACCG
GCTTCCATCCGAGTACGTGCTCGCTCGATGCGATGTTTCGCTTGGTGGTCGAATGGGCAGGTAGCCGGAT
CAAGCGTATGCAGCCGCCGCATTGCATCAGCCATGATGGATACTTTCTCGGCAGGAGCAAGGTGAGATGA
CAGGAGATCCTGCCCCGGCACTTCGCCCAATAGCAGCCAGTCCCTTCCCGCTTCAGTGACAACGTCGAGC
ACAGCTGCGCAAGGAACGCCCGTCGTGGCCAGCCACGATAGCCGCGCTGCCTCGTCTTGCAGTTCATTCA
GGGCACCGGACAGGTCGGTCTTGACAAAAAGAACCGGGCGCCCCTGCGCTGACAGCCGGAACACGGCGGC
ATCAGAGCAGCCGATTGTCTGTTGTGCCCAGTCATAGCCGAATAGCCTCTCCACCCAAGCGGCCGGAGAA
CCTGCGTGCAATCCATCTTGTTCAATCATGCGAAACGATCCTCATCCTGTCTCTTGATCAGAGCTTGATC
CCCTGCGCCATCAGATCCTTGGCGGCAAGAAAGCCATCCAGTTTACTTTGCAGGGCTTCCCAACCTTACC
AGAGGGCGCCCCAGCTGGCAATTCCGGTTCGCTTGCTGTCCATAAAACCGCCCAGTCTAGCTATCGCCAT
GTAAGCCCACTGCAAGCTACCTGCTTTCTCTTTGCGCTTGCGTTTTCCCTTGTCCAGATAGCCCAGTAGC
TGACATTCATCCGGGGTCAGCACCGTTTCTGCGGACTGGCTTTCTACGTGAAAAGGATCTAGGTGAAGAT
CCTTTTTGATAATCTCATGCCTGACATTTATATTCCCCAGAACATCAGGTTAATGGCGTTTTTGATGTCA
TTTTCGCGGTGGCTGAGATCAGCCACTTCTTCCCCGATAACGGAGACCGGCACACTGGCCATATCGGTGG
TCATCATGCGCCAGCTTTCATCCCCGATATGCACCACCGGGTAAAGTTCACGGGAGACTTTATCTGACAG
CAGACGTGCACTGGCCAGGGGGATCACCATCCGTCGCCCCGGCGTGTCAATAATATCACTCTGTACATCC
ACAAACAGACGATAACGGCTCTCTCTTTTATAGGTGTAAACCTTAAACTGCCGTACGTATAGGCTGCGCA
ACTGTTGGGAAGGGCGATCGGTGCGGGCCTCTTCGCTATTACGCCAGCTGGCGAAAGGGGGATGTGCTGC
AAGGCGATTAAGTTGGGTAACGCCAGGGTTTTCCCAGTCACGACGTTGTAAAACGACGGCCAGTGAATTG
TAATACGACTCACTATAGGGCGAATTGGGCCCTCTAGATGCATGCTCGAGCGGCCGCCAGTGTGATGGAT
ATCTGCAGAATTCGCCCTTTGTACAAAAAAGCAGGCTTTAAAGGAACCAATTCAGTCGACTGGATCCGGT
ACCAAGGTCGGGCAGGAAGAGGGCCTATTTCCCATGATTCCTTCATATTTGCATATACGATACAAGGCTG
TTAGAGAGATAATTAGAATTAATTTGACTGTAAACACAAAGATATTAGTACAAAATACGTGACGTAGAAA
GTAATAATTTCTTGGGTAGTTTGCAGTTTTAAAATTATGTTTTAAAATGGACTATCATATGCTTACCGTA
ACTTGAAAGTATTTCGATTTCTTGGCTTTATATATCTTGTGGAAAGGACGAAACACCGAAATGCTGAGCC
GATTATCGTTTTAGAGCTAGAAATAGCAAGTTAAAATAAGGCTAGTCCGTTATCAACTTGAAAAAGTGGC
ACCGAGTCGGTGCTTTTTTTCTAGACCCAGCTTTCTTGTACAAAGTTGGCATTAAAGGGCGAATTCCAGC
ACACTGGCGGCCGTTACTAGTGGATCCGAGCTCGGTACCAAGCTTGATGCATAGCTTGAGTATTCTATAG
TGTCACCTAAATAGCTTGGCGTAATCATGGTCATAGCTGTTTCCTGTGTGAAATTGTTATCCGCTCACAA
TTCCACACAACATACGAGCCGGAAGCATAAAGTGTAAAGCCTGGGGTGCCTAA
